>Addgene plasmid #180398 | AAV.CBA.YFP.miR-E_shIrak1-2 | addgene full sequence | sequence record 355864 | Addgene NGS Result
GGCCGCCTCGACTAGGGATAACAGGGTAATTGTTTGAATGAGGCTTCAGTACTTTACAGAATCGTTGCCT
GCACATCTTGGAAACACTTGCTGGGATTACTTCGACTTCTTAACCCAACAGAAGGCTCGAGAAGGTATAT
TGCTGTTGACAGTGAGCGCTGGAGACATCAAGAGTTCTAATAGTGAAGCCACAGATGTATTAGAACTCTT
GATGTCTCCATTGCCTACTGCCTCGGACTTCAAGGGGCTAGAATTCGAGCAATTATCTTGTTTACTAAAA
CTGAATACCTTGCTATCTCTTTGATACATTTTTACAAAGCTGAATTAAAATGGTATAAATTAAATCACTT
TTTTCAATTGACGCGTAAGCTTATCGATAATCAACCTCTGGATTACAAAATTTGTGAAAGATTGACTGGT
ATTCTTAACTATGTTGCTCCTTTTACGCTATGTGGATACGCTGCTTTAATGCCTTTGTATCATGCTATTG
CTTCCCGTATGGCTTTCATTTTCTCCTCCTTGTATAAATCCTGGTTGCTGTCTCTTTATGAGGAGTTGTG
GCCCGTTGTCAGGCAACGTGGCGTGGTGTGCACTGTGTTTGCTGACGCAACCCCCACTGGTTGGGGCATT
GCCACCACCTGTCAGCTCCTTTCCGGGACTTTCGCTTTCCCCCTCCCTATTGCCACGGCGGAACTCATCG
CCGCCTGCCTTGCCCGCTGCTGGACAGGGGCTCGGCTGTTGGGCACTGACAATTCCGTGGTGTTGTCGGG
GAAATCATCGTCCTTTCCTTGGCTGCTCGCCTGTGTTGCCACCTGGATTCTGCGCGGGACGTCCTTCTGC
TACGTCCCTTCGGCCCTCAATCCAGCGGACCTTCCTTCCCGCGGCCTGCTGCCGGCTCTGCGGCCTCTTC
CGCGTCTTCGCCTTCGCCCTCAGACGAGTCGGATCTCCCTTTGGGCCGCCTCCCCGCATCGATACCGTCG
ACTCGCTGATCAGCCTCGACTGTGCCTTCTAGTTGCCAGCCATCTGTTGTTTGCCCCTCCCCCGTGCCTT
CCTTGACCCTGGAAGGTGCCACTCCCACTGTCCTTTCCTAATAAAATGAGGAAATTGCATCGCATTGTCT
GAGTAGGTGTCATTCTATTCTGGGGGGTGGGGTGGGGCAGGACAGCAAGGGGGAGGATTGGGAAGACAAT
AGCAGGCATGCTGGGGATGCGGTGGGCTCTATGGCTTCTGAGGCGGAAAGAACCAGCTGGGGCTCGACTA
GAGCATGGCTACGTAGATAAGTAGCATGGCGGGTTAATCATTAACTACAAGGAACCCCTAGTGATGGAGT
TGGCCACTCCCTCTCTGCGCGCTCGCTCGCTCACTGAGGCCGGGCGACCAAAGGTCGCCCGACGCCCGGG
CGGCCTCAGTGAGCGAGCGAGCGCGCAGAGCTTTTTGCAAAAGCCTAGGCCTCCAAAAAAGCCTCCTCAC
TACTTCTGGAATAGCTCAGAGGCCGAGGCGGCCTCGGCCTCTGCATAAATAAAAAAAATTAGTCAGCCAT
GGGGCGGAGAATGGGCGGAACTGGGCGGAGTTAGGGGCGGGATGGGCGGAGTTAGGGGCGGGACTATGGT
TGCTGACTAATTGAGATGCATGCTTTGCATACTTCTGCCTGCTGGGGAGCCTGGGGACTTTCCACACCTG
GTTGCTGACTAATTGAGATGCATGCTTTGCATACTTCTGCCTGCTGGGGAGCCTGGGGACTTTCCACACC
CTAACTGACACACATTCCACAGCTGCATTAATGAATCGGCCAACGCGCGGGGAGAGGCGGTTTGCGTATT
GGGCGCTCTTCCGCTTCCTCGCTCACTGACTCGCTGCGCTCGGTCGTTCGGCTGCGGCGAGCGGTATCAG
CTCACTCAAAGGCGGTAATACGGTTATCCACAGAATCAGGGGATAACGCAGGAAAGAACATGTGAGCAAA
AGGCCAGCAAAAGGCCAGGAACCGTAAAAAGGCCGCGTTGCTGGCGTTTTTCCATAGGCTCCGCCCCCCT
GACGAGCATCACAAAAATCGACGCTCAAGTCAGAGGTGGCGAAACCCGACAGGACTATAAAGATACCAGG
CGTTTCCCCCTGGAAGCTCCCTCGTGCGCTCTCCTGTTCCGACCCTGCCGCTTACCGGATACCTGTCCGC
CTTTCTCCCTTCGGGAAGCGTGGCGCTTTCTCATAGCTCACGCTGTAGGTATCTCAGTTCGGTGTAGGTC
GTTCGCTCCAAGCTGGGCTGTGTGCACGAACCCCCCGTTCAGCCCGACCGCTGCGCCTTATCCGGTAACT
ATCGTCTTGAGTCCAACCCGGTAAGACACGACTTATCGCCACTGGCAGCAGCCACTGGTAACAGGATTAG
CAGAGCGAGGTATGTAGGCGGTGCTACAGAGTTCTTGAAGTGGTGGCCTAACTACGGCTACACTAGAAGA
ACAGTATTTGGTATCTGCGCTCTGCTGAAGCCAGTTACCTTCGGAAAAAGAGTTGGTAGCTCTTGATCCG
GCAAACAAACCACCGCTGGTAGCGGTGGTTTTTTTGTTTGCAAGCAGCAGATTACGCGCAGAAAAAAAGG
ATCTCAAGAAGATCCTTTGATCTTTTCTACGGGGTCTGACGCTCAGTGGAACGAAAACTCACGTTAAGGG
ATTTTGGTCATGAGATTATCAAAAAGGATCTTCACCTAGATCCTTTTAAATTAAAAATGAAGTTTTAAAT
CAATCTAAAGTATATATGAGTAAACTTGGTCTGACAGTTACCAATGCTTAATCAGTGAGGCACCTATCTC
AGCGATCTGTCTATTTCGTTCATCCATAGTTGCCTGACTCCCCGTCGTGTAGATAACTACGATACGGGAG
GGCTTACCATCTGGCCCCAGTGCTGCAATGATACCGCGAGACCCACGCTCACCGGCTCCAGATTTATCAG
CAATAAACCAGCCAGCCGGAAGGGCCGAGCGCAGAAGTGGTCCTGCAACTTTATCCGCCTCCATCCAGTC
TATTAATTGTTGCCGGGAAGCTAGAGTAAGTAGTTCGCCAGTTAATAGTTTGCGCAACGTTGTTGCCATT
GCTACAGGCATCGTGGTGTCACGCTCGTCGTTTGGTATGGCTTCATTCAGCTCCGGTTCCCAACGATCAA
GGCGAGTTACATGATCCCCCATGTTGTGCAAAAAAGCGGTTAGCTCCTTCGGTCCTCCGATCGTTGTCAG
AAGTAAGTTGGCCGCAGTGTTATCACTCATGGTTATGGCAGCACTGCATAATTCTCTTACTGTCATGCCA
TCCGTAAGATGCTTTTCTGTGACTGGTGAGTACTCAACCAAGTCATTCTGAGAATAGTGTATGCGGCGAC
CGAGTTGCTCTTGCCCGGCGTCAATACGGGATAATACCGCGCCACATAGCAGAACTTTAAAAGTGCTCAT
CATTGGAAAACGTTCTTCGGGGCGAAAACTCTCAAGGATCTTACCGCTGTTGAGATCCAGTTCGATGTAA
CCCACTCGTGCACCCAACTGATCTTCAGCATCTTTTACTTTCACCAGCGTTTCTGGGTGAGCAAAAACAG
GAAGGCAAAATGCCGCAAAAAAGGGAATAAGGGCGACACGGAAATGTTGAATACTCATACTCTTCCTTTT
TCAATATTATTGAAGCATTTATCAGGGTTATTGTCTCATGAGCGGATACATATTTGAATGTATTTAGAAA
AATAAACAAATAGGGGTTCCGCGCACATTTCCCCGAAAAGTGCCACCTGACGTCTAAGAAACCATTATTA
TCATGACATTAACCTATAAAAATAGGCGTATCACGAGGCCCTTTCGTCTCGCGCGTTTCGGTGATGACGG
TGAAAACCTCTGACACATGCAGCTCCCGGAGACGGTCACAGCTTGTCTGTAAGCGGATGCCGGGAGCAGA
CAAGCCCGTCAGGGCGCGTCAGCGGGTGTTGGCGGGTGTCGGGGCTGGCTTAACTATGCGGCATCAGAGC
AGATTGTACTGAGAGTGCACCATTCGACGCTCTCCCTTATGCGACTCCTGCATTAGGAAGCAGCCCAGTA
GTAGGTTGAGGCCGTTGAGCACCGCCGCCGCAAGGAATGGTGCATGCAAGGAGATGGCGCCCAACAGTCC
CCCGGCCACGGGGCCTGCCACCATACCCACGCCGAAACAAGCGCTCATGAGCCCGAAGTGGCGAGCCCGA
TCTTCCCCATCGGTGATGTCGGCGATATAGGCGCCAGCAACCGCACCTGTGGCGCCGGTGATGCCGGCCA
CGATGCGTCCGGCGTAGAGGATCTGGCTAGCGATGACCCTGCTGATTGGTTCGCTGACCATTTCCGGGTG
CGGGACGGCGTTACCAGAAACTCAGAAGGTTCGTCCAACCAAACCGACTCTGACGGCAGTTTACGAGAGA
GATGATAGGGTCTGCTTCAGTAAGCCAGATGCTACACAATTAGGCTTGTACATATTGTCGTTAGAACGCG
GCTACAATTAATACATAACCTTATGTATCATACACATACGATTTAGGTGACACTATAGAATACACGGAAT
TAATTCTAGCTGCGCGCTCGCTCGCTCACTGAGGCCGCCCGGGCAAAGCCCGGGCGTCGGGCGACCTTTG
GTCGCCCGGCCTCAGTGAGCGAGCGAGCGCGCAGAGAGGGAGTGGCCAACTCCATCACTAGGGGTTCCTT
GTAGTTAATGATTAACCCGCCATGCTACTTATCTACGTAGCCATGCTCTAGGTACCATTGACGTCAATAA
TGACGTATGTTCCCATAGTAACGCCAATAGGGACTTTCCATTGACGTCAATGGGTGGAGTATTTACGGTA
AACTGCCCACTTGGCAGTACATCAAGTGTATCATATGCCAAGTACGCCCCCTATTGACGTCAATGACGGT
AAATGGCCCGCCTGGCATTATGCCCAGTACATGACCTTATGGGACTTTCCTACTTGGCAGTACATCTACG
TATTAGTCATCGCTATTACCATGGTCGAGGTGAGCCCCACGTTCTGCTTCACTCTCCCCATCTCCCCCCC
CTCCCCACCCCCAATTTTGTATTTATTTATTTTTTAATTATTTTGTGCAGCGATGGGGGCGGGGGGGGGG
GGGGGGCGCGCGCCRGGSGGGGSGGGGSGGGGSGRGGGGSGGGGSGGGGSGRGGCGGRGAGGKGCGGCGG
CAGCCAATCAGAGCGGCGCGCTCCGAAAGTTTCCTTTTATGGCGAGGCGGCGGCGGCGGCGGCCCTATAA
AAAGCGAAGCGCGCGGCGGGCGGGAGTCGCTGCGCGCTGCCTTCGCCCCGTGCCCCGCTCCGCCGCCGCC
TCGCGCCGCCCGCCCCGGCTCTGACTGACCGCGTTACTCCCACAGGTGAGCGGGCGGGACGGCCCTTCTC
CTCCGGGCTGTAATTAGCGCTTGGTTTAATGACGGCTTGTTTCTTTTCTGTGGCTGCGTGAAAGCCTTGA
GGGGCTCCGGGAGGGCCCTTTGTGCGGGGGGAGCGGCTCGGGGCTGTCCGCGGGGGGACGGCTGCCTTCG
GGGGGGACGGGGCAGGGCGGGGTTCGGCTTCTGGCGTGTGACCGGCGGCTCTAGAGCCTCTGCTAACCAT
GTTCATGCCTTCTTCTTTTTCCTACAGCTCCTGGGCAACGTGCTGGTTATTGTGCTGTCTCATCATTTTG
GCAAAGAATTGGATCCACCGGTCGCCACCATGGTGAGCAAGGGCGAGGAGCTGTTCACCGGGGTGGTGCC
CATCCTGGTCGAGCTGGACGGCGACGTAAACGGCCACAAGTTCAGCGTGTCCGGCGAGGGCGAGGGCGAT
GCCACCTACGGCAAGCTGACCCTGAAGTTCATCTGCACCACCGGCAAGCTGCCCGTGCCCTGGCCCACCC
TCGTGACCACCTTCGGCTACGGCCTGCAGTGCTTCGCCCGCTACCCCGACCACATGAAGCAGCACGACTT
CTTCAAGTCCGCCATGCCCGAAGGCTACGTCCAGGAGCGCACCATCTTCTTCAAGGACGACGGCAACTAC
AAGACCCGCGCCGAGGTGAAGTTCGAGGGCGACACCCTGGTGAACCGCATCGAGCTGAAGGGCATCGACT
TCAAGGAGGACGGCAACATCCTGGGGCACAAGCTGGAGTACAACTACAACAGCCACAACGTCTATATCAT
GGCCGACAAGCAGAAGAACGGCATCAAGGTGAACTTCAAGATCCGCCACAACATCGAGGACGGCAGCGTG
CAGCTCGCCGACCACTACCAGCAGAACACCCCCATCGGCGACGGCCCCGTGCTGCTGCCCGACAACCACT
ACCTGAGCTACCAGTCCGCCCTGAGCAAAGACCCCAACGAGAAGCGCGATCACATGGTCCTGCTGGAGTT
CGTGACCGCCGCCGGGATCACTCTCGGCATGGACGAGCTGTACAAGTAAAGC
Features (pLannotate 1.2.2; 22 found; start..end, strand, type, name):
    225..351     +  ncRNA          3' miR-30a: sequence downstream of the 71-nt precursor of the human miR-30a microRNA (Zeng et al., 2002) miRNA
    379..967     +  misc_feature   WPRE: woodchuck hepatitis virus posttranscriptional regulatory element
   1000..1224    +  polyA_signal   bGH poly(A) signal: bovine growth hormone polyadenylation signal
   1228..1249    +  promoter       SV40 promoter (fragment): SV40 enhancer and early promoter
   1310..1401    +  repeat_region  AAV2 ITR (fragment): inverted terminal repeat of adeno-associated virus serotype 2 inverted
   1401..1430    -  repeat_region  AAV2 ITR (fragment): inverted terminal repeat of adeno-associated virus serotype 2 inverted
   1434..1763    -  promoter       SV40 promoter: SV40 enhancer and early promoter
   1770..1826    -  CDS            lacI (fragment): lac repressor; lacI; The lac repressor binds to the lac operator to inhibit transcription in E. coli. This inhibition can be relieved by adding lactose or isopropyl-β-D-thiogalactopyranoside (IPTG).
   2009..2597    -  rep_origin     ori: high-copy-number ColE1/pMB1/pBR322/pUC origin of replication
   2768..3628    -  CDS            AmpR: β-lactamase; bla; confers resistance to ampicillin, carbenicillin, and related antibiotics
   3629..3733    -  promoter       AmpR promoter: bla
   3828..3863    +  CDS            rop (fragment): Rop protein, which maintains plasmids at low copy number; rop
   3965..4013    +  misc_feature   bom (fragment): basis of mobility region from pBR322
   4014..4293    -  CDS            TcR (fragment): tetracycline efflux protein; tet; confers resistance to tetracycline
   4521..4539    +  promoter       SP6 promoter: promoter for bacteriophage SP6 RNA polymerase
   4558..4689    -  repeat_region  AAV2 ITR (fragment): inverted terminal repeat of adeno-associated virus serotype 2 inverted
   4745..4993    +  enhancer       CMV enhancer (fragment): human cytomegalovirus immediate early enhancer
   4995..5272    +  promoter       chicken β-actin promoter: No description available
   5273..5408    +  intron         hybrid intron (fragment): hybrid between chicken β-actin (CBA) and minute virus of mice (MMV) introns (Gray et al., 2011)
   5497..5627    +  intron         chimeric intron (fragment): chimera between introns from chicken β-actin and rabbit β-globin
   5625..5693    +  CDS            HBB (fragment): HBB_LEPEU - Experimental evidence at protein level: Swiss-Prot protein existence level 1. Involved in oxygen transport from the lung to the various peripheral tissues. From Lepus europaeus (European hare).
   5700..6419    +  CDS            EYFP: enhanced YFP mammalian codon-optimized
