[The description below was written by a language model from this plasmid's Addgene catalogue record and pLannotate feature annotations shown in this document.]
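Description:
AAV.CBA.YFP.miR-E_shIrak1-2 is an AAV transfer plasmid for RNA interference, built to produce recombinant adeno-associated virus that knocks down mouse Irak1 (interleukin-1 receptor-associated kinase 1). It was made by Gibson cloning a 97 bp shRNA cassette, the second Irak1-targeting hairpin in its series, into the AAV.CBA.YFP.miR-E backbone, giving a plasmid of about 6.4 kb. It is propagated in E. coli through a high-copy ColE1/pUC-type origin with ampicillin selection (AmpR under its own bla promoter). The record lists a recombination-deficient growth strain, a common choice for keeping the repeat-rich ITRs intact. The backbone also contains non-functional remnants of older vectors: fragments of TcR, rop, bom and lacI, an SP6 promoter and an SV40 promoter region.

Between the AAV2 inverted terminal repeats, which direct replication and packaging of the genome into capsids, sits a single Pol II expression unit. A CMV enhancer fragment and the chicken β-actin promoter (the CBA promoter), followed by chimeric intron sequences, drive an EYFP coding sequence. The shRNA lies downstream of the reporter in a miR-E scaffold, an optimized miR-30-based context. The feature table annotates only the 3' miR-30a flank, and the hairpin itself falls across the origin of the circular sequence numbering. WPRE and a bovine growth hormone polyadenylation signal complete the transcript and enhance its expression. Because YFP and the microRNA-embedded hairpin are on the same transcript, fluorescence marks the transduced cells in which the shRNA is processed by the endogenous microRNA machinery. The associated publication concerns genetic screens for regulators of polyglutamine-expanded ataxin-1, which suggests use for testing Irak1 knockdown in mouse cells or tissue.
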