Addgene plasmid #180398: AAV.CBA.YFP.miR-E_shIrak1-2
Purpose: Producing AAV that encodes mouse Irak1 shRNA-2 with miR-E backbone
Depositing lab: Huda Zoghbi. Depositing organization: Baylor College of Medicine. Publication: Cross-species genetic screens identify transglutaminase 5 as a regulator of polyglutamine-expanded ataxin-1. Lee WS, Al-Ramahi I, Jeong HH, Jang Y, Lin T, Adamski CJ, Lavery LA, Rath S, Richman R, Bondar VV, Alcala E, Revelli JP, Orr HT, Liu Z, Botas J, Zoghbi HY. J Clin Invest. 2022 May 2;132(9). pii: 156616. doi: 10.1172/JCI156616. PubMed 35499073.
Backbone
  Vector backbone: AAV.CBA.YFP.miR-E
  Backbone size w/o insert (bp): 6337
  Vector type: AAV, RNAi
Growth in bacteria
  Bacterial resistance: Ampicillin, 100 μg/mL
  Growth temperature: 37°C
  Growth strain: NEB Stable
  Copy number: High Copy
Gene/Insert
  Gene/Insert name: shIrak1-2
  gRNA/shRNA sequence: CTGGAGACATCAAGAGTTCTAA
  Species: M. musculus (mouse)
  Insert size (bp): 97
  Entrez Gene: Irak1 (a.k.a. AA408924, IRA, IRAK, IRAK-1, IRAK1-S, IRAK1b, Il, Il1rak, Plpk, mP, mPLK)
  Promoter: CBA
  Cloning method: Gibson Cloning
  Sequencing primers: 5′ ACTACCTGAGCTACCAGTCC; 3′ CATAGCGTAAAAGGAGCAACA
Terms and licenses: Academic/Nonprofit Terms; Industry Terms: Not Available to Industry
How to cite: AAV.CBA.YFP.miR-E_shIrak1-2 was a gift from Huda Zoghbi (Addgene plasmid # 180398 ; http://n2t.net/addgene:180398 ; RRID:Addgene_180398)
