>Addgene plasmid #180398 | AAV.CBA.YFP.miR-E_shIrak1-2 | depositor partial sequence | sequence record 350475 | shIrak1-2 stem-sense-loop-antisense-stem
TGCTGTTGACAGTGAGCGCTGGAGACATCAAGAGTTCTAATAGTGAAGCCACAGATGTATTAGAACTCTT
GATGTCTCCATTGCCTACTGCCTCGGA
